>Addgene plasmid #32950 | Mouse NHERF-1 | depositor full sequence | sequence record 38961 | Mouse NHERF-1 sequence 1901 bps
GAATTCGGCACGAGGGGACACCTGTTCCCTGTGCCCCGTGCGGTGCTCAGCTCCCAACTCGAGCTCTGCG
GCTCGGGGAGAAAGGTCGTGAGTCCCCGGCCTCCGACGGCACCCGCGCTGAGCCTTCGCAGAACAAGATG
AGCGCGGACGCAGCGGCCGGGGAGCCTCTGCCCCGGCTCTGCTGCCTGGAGAAGGGTCCAAATGGCTACG
GCTTCCACCTGCACGGGGAGAAGGGCAAGGTGGGCCAGTTTATCCGTCTGGTAGAACCTGGCTCGCCGGC
CGAGAAGTCGGGGTTGTTGGCTGGAGACCGATTGGTGGAGGTGAACGGTGAGAATGTGGAGAAGGAGACG
CATCAGCAGGTGGTGAGCCGCATCCGCGCAGCGCTGAACGCCGTGCGCCTGCTGGTGGTCGACCCGGAGA
CCGACGAGCGTCTCAAGAAGCTGGGCGTCTCGATCCGGGAAGAGCTGCTGCGCCCCCAGGAGAAGTCCGA
ACAAGCCGAGCCTCCAGCGGCCGCCGACACTCATGAGGCTGGGGACCAGAATGAGGCCGAAAAGAGCCAC
TTGCGCGAGCTCCGGCCCCGGCTCTGCACCATGAAGAAAGGCCCCAATGGCTATGGCTTCAACCTGCACA
GCGACAAGTCTAAGCCAGGCCAGTTCATCCGAGCAGTGGACCCAGACTCACCGGCGGAGGCGTCTGGACT
CCGGGCCCAGGACCGAATTGTGGAGGTCAATGGTGTCTGCATGGAGGGCAAGCAGCACGGGGACGTGGTG
TCCGCCATCAAGGGTGGAGGTGATGAGGCCAAGCTGCTGGTGGTAGACAAGGAAACAGATGAGTTCTTCA
AGAAGTGCAAAGTGATCCCATCCCAGGAGCACCTGGATGGCCCCTTGCCTGAGCCCTTCAGCAATGGAGA
GATACAGAAGGAGAGCAGCCGTGAAGCCCTGGTGGAGCCAGCTTCAGAGAGCCCCAGGCCAGCCCTGGCA
AGATCTGCCTCCAGCGATACCAGTGAGGAGCTAAATTCCCAAGACAGCCCCAAGAGACAAGTTTCCACAG
AGCCCTCATCTACCTCCTCCTCCTCCTCTGACCCCATCTTGGACCTCAACATCTCCTTGGCTGTGGCTAA
AGAGAGGGCCCACCAGAAGCGCAGTAGCAAGAGGGCCCCGCAGATGGACTGGAGCAAGAAAAATGAACTC
TTCAGCAACCTCTGAGCATCCCACCTCCGTGGGCTTGTGCTAGAGGGTGGGGCTGCCCACCCTACCTAGC
TCCCCTTCCCTTCTCCCCAGGTGCCCACCAATCAACATTCAGATCAGCATCAGCACCCACCCCACTTCCT
GACAAATCTGATTTTTCTAGAATCCTGTTCTTCCCTCACCTTAGGGAAGGAGAATGTTTGTCCTGTCTCC
CTACACTTCCCTGAGGGCTTCTTCCTACCAAAGTGTCCCCTCACCAGTCTGCCTAGAGCATCACTGGAAC
CCGCACTAAACAAGGACCTTTGGACCAGACAAGAAGTCTTCCCTCAACTACGTGTGATGACCAAGTCCAA
GGTTGACCAGGGACTGTCTACAGCAGCCACAGCCACTGTGCACAATGGACAGGGTGCCCAGGTCCTCGGA
GCTTTGGCTTGGCATCTTGGGTTCATTTGATTTTTTTTTTTAAAGAGTGTAGTATTGAGATTTTAGAGTT
CTCGTTTTCATGATTCTTGTGATTTTCCTGGTCGTTGTACCCAGGGCATGGCAATGGCCTCATCCTTAAA
ATGTTATTTCTACTCTCACCCTGAGAGACCTGGGCAGCCAGGCTTTCCCCAGGCTGCCCGCCCTGAGCCA
GGTGCCACCACTGTAAGGAAATGCCTTCAGAAATTCACTGGTTCCTTCAAAGCGCAAAAAAAAAAAAAAA
AAAAACTCGAG
Features (pLannotate 1.2.2; 1 found; start..end, strand, type, name):
    138..1202    +  CDS            Slc9a3r1: NHRF1_MOUSE - Also known as Nherf, Nherf1. Experimental evidence at protein level: Swiss-Prot protein existence level 1. Scaffold protein that connects plasma membrane proteins with members of the ezrin/moesin/radixin family and thereby helps to link them to the actin cytoskeleton and to regulate their surface expression. Necessary for recycling of internalized ADRB2. Was first known to play a role in the regulation of the activity and subcellular location of SLC9A3. Necessary for cAMP-mediated phosphorylation and inhibition of SLC9A3. May enhance Wnt signaling (By similarity). May participate
