[The description below was written by a language model from this plasmid's Addgene catalogue record and pLannotate feature annotations shown in this document.]
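Description:
Mouse NHERF-1 is a cDNA clone of the mouse sodium-hydrogen exchanger regulatory factor (Slc9a3r1, also called Nherf1, NHE-RF or EBP-50) carried in an unmodified pBluescript SK phagemid backbone of about 2.96 kb. The depositor notes that the clone originated from a commercial mouse kidney cDNA library built in a Uni-ZAP XR lambda vector, from which pBluescript phagemids are normally excised, and this fits the EcoRI (5′) and XhoI (3′) sites flanking the insert, both of which are retained. The plasmid is maintained in E. coli under ampicillin selection. Its copy number is recorded as unknown.

The insert is wild type and untagged, and the listed insert size of 1,065 bp matches the coding sequence. The record names T3 as the promoter, with T3 and T7 primers used to sequence in from either side. In pBluescript these phage promoters flank the polylinker and allow in vitro transcription of either strand. Although the entry is catalogued as a bacterial expression vector, nothing in the record points to a dedicated protein-expression cassette, so the construct is best seen as a cDNA source for subcloning, riboprobe or transcript synthesis, and sequence reference.

The deposited sequence record is only 1,901 nt, shorter than the backbone alone, so it appears to cover the cDNA rather than the whole plasmid. Its single annotation is the Slc9a3r1 open reading frame at positions 138–1202, which leaves flanking sequence on both sides that is presumably untranslated cDNA. No backbone features are annotated. The encoded protein is a scaffold that links plasma membrane proteins to ezrin/radixin/moesin family members and the actin cytoskeleton. It is required for cAMP-mediated inhibition of the SLC9A3 exchanger and for recycling of internalized ADRB2.
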