Addgene plasmid #32950: Mouse NHERF-1
Depositing lab: Edward Weinman. Depositing organization: West Virginia University and School of Medicine. Publication: Molecular cloning of the cDNA and promoter sequences for the mouse sodium-hydrogen exchanger regulatory factor. Weinman EJ, Steplock D, Zhang X, Akhter S, Shenolikar S. Biochim Biophys Acta. 1999 Oct 6;1447(1):71-6. 10.1016/S0167-4781(99)00100-1 PubMed 10500246.
Backbone
  Vector backbone: pBluescript SK1
  Backbone manufacturer: stratagene
  Backbone size w/o insert (bp): 2960
  Modifications to backbone: none
  Vector type: Bacterial Expression
Growth in bacteria
  Bacterial resistance: Ampicillin, 100 μg/mL
  Growth temperature: 37°C
  Growth strain: XL1 Blue
  Copy number: Unknown
Gene/Insert
  Gene/Insert name: Slc9a3R1 (alt name: NHERF)
  Species: M. musculus (mouse)
  Insert size (bp): 1065
  Mutation: none
  GenBank ID: U74079
  Entrez Gene: Nherf1 (a.k.a. EBP-50, NHE-RF, NHERF-1, Slc9a3r1)
  Promoter: t3
  Tag / fusion protein: none
  Cloning method: Restriction Enzyme; 5′ cloning site EcoR1 (not destroyed); 3′ cloning site Xho1 (not destroyed)
  Sequencing primers: 5′ t3 primer; 3′ t7 primer
Terms and licenses: Academic/Nonprofit Terms; Industry Terms: Not Available to Industry
Depositor comments: original clone from Stratagene's Mouse kidney cDNA library "UniZap" XR vector Cat # 93715
How to cite: Mouse NHERF-1 was a gift from Edward Weinman (Addgene plasmid # 32950 ; http://n2t.net/addgene:32950 ; RRID:Addgene_32950)
