>Addgene plasmid #32950 | Mouse NHERF-1 | addgene partial sequence | sequence record 42394 | T3 5'-GCAATTAACCCTCACTAAAGG-3'
GCGGTGCGGCCGCTCTGAACTAGTGGATCCCCCGGGCTGCAGGAATTCGGCACGAGGGGACACCTGTTCC
CTGTGCCCCGTGCGGTGCTCAGCTCCCAACTCGAGCTCTGCGGCTCGGGGAGAAAGGTCGTGAGTCCCCG
GCCTCCGACGGCACCCGCGCTGAGCCTTCGCAGAACAAGATGAGCGCGGACGCAGCGGCCGGGGAGCCTC
TGCCCCGGCTCTGCTGCCTGGAGAAGGGTCCAAATGGCTACGGCTTCCACCTGCACGGGGAGAAGGGCAA
GGTGGGCCAGTTTATCCGTCTGGTAGAACCTGGCTCGCCGGCCGAGAAGTCGGGGTTGTTGGCTGGAGAC
CGATTGGTGGAGGTGAACGGTGAGAATGTGGAGAAGGAGACGCATCAGCAGGTGGTGAGCCGCATCCGCG
CAGCGCTGAACGCCGTGCGCCTGCTGGTGGTCGACCCGGAGACCGACGAGCGTCTCAAGAAGCTGGGCGT
CTCGATCCGGGAAGAGCTGCTGCGCCCCCAGGAGAAGTCCGAACAAGCCGAGCCTCCAGCGGCCGCCGAC
ACTCATGAGGCTGGGGACCAGAATGAGGCCGAAAAGAGCCACTTGCGCGAGCTCCGGCCCCGGCTCTGCA
CCATGAAGAAAGGCCCCAATGGCTATGGCTTCAACCTGCACAGCGACAAGTCTAAGCCAGGCCAGTTCAT
CCGAGCAGTGGACCCAGACTCACCGGCGGAGGCGTCTGGACTCCGGGCCCAGGACCGAATTGTGGAGGTC
AATGGTGTCTGCATGGAGGGCAAGCAACACGGGGACGTGATGTCCTC
